>Addgene plasmid #168183 | p5300 | addgene full sequence | sequence record 389647 | Addgene NGS Result
GTTGACACTCTATCATTGATAGAGTTATTTTACCACTCCCTATCAGTGATAGAGAAAAGTGAACGGGAAA
GAGGAGAAAAGTATGGCATCCACCGAGGACGTCATCAAGGAGTTCATGCGCTTCAAAGTGCGCATGGAGG
GCTCCGTGAACGGCCACGAGTTCGAGATCGAGGGCGAGGGCGAGGGCCGCCCCTACGAGGGCACCCAGAC
CGCCAAGCTGAAGGTGACCAAGGGCGGCCCCCTGCCCTTCGCCTGGGACATCCTGTCCCCCCAGTTCCAG
TACGGCTCCAAGGTGTACGTGAAGCACCCCGCCGACATCCCCGACTACAAGAAGCTGTCCTTCCCCGAGG
GCTTCAAGTGGGAGCGCGTGATGAACTTCGAGGACGGCGGCGTGGTGACCGTGACCCAGGACTCCTCCCT
GCAGGACGGCTGCTTCATCTACAAGGTGAAGTTCATCGGCGTGAACTTCCCCTCCGACGGCCCCGTAATG
CAGAAGAAGACTATGGGCTGGGAGCCCTCCACCGAGCGCCTGTACCCCCGCGACGGCGTGCTGAAGGGCG
AGATCCACAAGGCCCTGAAGCTGAAGGACGGCGGCCACTACCTGGTGGAGTTCAAGTCCATCTACATGGC
CAAGAAGCCCGTGCAACTGCCCGGCTACTACTACGTGGACTCCAAGCTGGACATCACCTCCCACAACGAG
GACTACACCATCGTGGAGCAGTACGAACGCACCGAGGGCCGCCACCACCTGTTCCTGTAGCCATGGATCG
ATAGCTGGTCGACAACCATTCCTTGCGGCGGCGGTGCTCAACGGCCTCAACCTACTACTGGGCTGCTTCC
TAATGCAGGAGTCGCATAAGGGAGAGCGTCGACCGATGCCCTTGAGAGCCTTCAACCCAGTCAGCTCCTT
CCGGTGGGCGCGGGGCATGACTATCGTCGCCGCACTTATGACTGTCTTCTTTATCATGCAACTCGTAGGA
CAGGTGCCGGCAGCGCTCTGGGTCATTTTCGGCGAGGACCGCTTTCGCTGGAGCGCGACGATGATCGGCC
TGTCGCTTGCGGTATTCGGAATCTTGCACGCCCTCGCTCAAGCCTTCGTCACTGGTCCCGCCACCAAACG
TTTCGGCGAGAAGCAGGCCATTATCGCCGGCATGGCGGCCGACGCGCTGGGCTACGTCTTGCTGGCGTTC
GCGACGCGAGGCTGGATGGCCTTCCCCATTATGATTCTTCTCGCTTCCGGCGGCATCGGGATGCCCGCGT
TGCAGGCCATGCTGTCCAGGCAGGTAGATGACGACCATCAGGGACAGCTTCAAGGATCGCTCGCGGCTCT
TACCAGCCTAACTTCGATCATTGGACCGCTGATCGTCACGGCGATTTATGCCGCCTCGGCGAGCACATGG
AACGGGTTGGCATGGATTGTAGGCGCCGCCCTATACCTTGTCTGCCTCCCCGCGTTGCGTCGCGGTGCAT
GGAGCCGGGCCACCTCGACCTGAATGGAAGCCGGCGGCACCTCGCTAACGGATTCACCACTCCAAGAATT
GGAGCCAATCAATTCTTGCGGAGAACTGTGAATGCGCAAACCAACCCTTGGCAGAACATATCCATCGCGT
CCGCCATCTCCAGCAGCCGCACGCGGCGCATCTCGGGCAGCGTTGGGTCCTGGCCACGGGTGCGCATGAT
CGTGCTCCTGTCGTTGAGGACCCGGCTAGGCTGGCGGGGTTGCCTTACTGGTTAGCAGAATGAATCACCG
ATACGCGAGCGAACGTGAAGCGACTGCTGCTGCAAAACGTCTGCGACCTGAGCAACAACATGAATGGTCT
TCGGTTTCCGTGTTTCGTAAAGTCTGGAAACGCGGAAGTCAGCGCCCTGCACCATTATGTTCCGGATCTG
CATCGCAGGATGCTGCTGGCTACCCTGTGGAACACCTACATCTGTATTAACGAAGCGCTGGCATTGACCC
TGAGTGATTTTTCTCTGGTCCCGCCGCATCCATACCGCCAGTTGTTTACCCTCACAACGTTCCAGTAACC
GGGCATGTTCATCATCAGTAACCCGTATCGTGAGCATCCTCTCTCGTTTCATCGGTATCATTACCCCCAT
GAACAGAAATCCCCCTTACACGGAGGCATCAGTGACCAAACAGGAAAAAACCGCCCTTAACATGGCCCGC
TTTATCAGAAGCCAGACATTAACGCTTCTGGAGAAACTCAACGAGCTGGACGCGGATGAACAGGCAGACA
TCTGTGAATCGCTTCACGACCACGCTGATGAGCTTTACCGCAGCTGCCTCGCGCGTTTCGGTGATGACGG
TGAAAACCTCTGACACATGCAGCTCCCGGAGACGGTCACAGCTTGTCTGTAAGCGGATGCCGGGAGCAGA
CAAGCCCGTCAGGGCGCGTCAGCGGGTGTTGGCGGGTGTCGGGGCGCAGCCATGACCCAGTCACGTAGCG
ATAGCGGAGTGTATACTGGCTTAACTATGCGGCATCAGAGCAGATTGTACTGAGAGTGCACCATATGCGG
TGTGAAATACCGCACAGATGCGTAAGGAGAAAATACCGCATCAGGCGCTCTTCCGCTTCCTCGCTCACTG
ACTCGCTGCGCTCGGTCGTTCGGCTGCGGCGAGCGGTATCAGCTCACTCAAAGGCGGTAATACGGTTATC
CACAGAATCAGGGGATAACGCAGGAAAGAACATGTGAGCAAAAGGCCAGCAAAAGGCCAGGAACCGTAAA
AAGGCCGCGTTGCTGGCGTTTTTCCATAGGCTCCGCCCCCCTGACGAGCATCACAAAAATCGACGCTCAA
GTCAGAGGTGGCGAAACCCGACAGGACTATAAAGATACCAGGCGTTTCCCCCTGGAAGCTCCCTCGTGCG
CTCTCCTGTTCCGACCCTGCCGCTTACCGGATACCTGTCCGCCTTTCTCCCTTCGGGAAGCGTGGCGCTT
TCTCATAGCTCACGCTGTAGGTATCTCAGTTCGGTGTAGGTCGTTCGCTCCAAGCTGGGCTGTGTGCACG
AACCCCCCGTTCAGCCCGACCGCTGCGCCTTATCCGGTAACTATCGTCTTGAGTCCAACCCGGTAAGACA
CGACTTATCGCCACTGGCAGCAGCCACTGGTAACAGGATTAGCAGAGCGAGGTATGTAGGCGGTGCTACA
GAGTTCTTGAAGTGGTGGCCTAACTACGGCTACACTAGAAGGACAGTATTTGGTATCTGCGCTCTGCTGA
AGCCAGTTACCTTCGGAAAAAGAGTTGGTAGCTCTTGATCCGGCAAACAAACCACCGCTGGTAGCGGTGG
TTTTTTTGTTTGCAAGCAGCAGATTACGCGCAGAAAAAAAGGATCTCAAGAAGATCCTTTGATCTTTTCT
ACGGGGTCTGACGCTCAGTGGAACGAAAACTCACGTTAAGGGATTTTGGTCATGAGATTATCAAAAAGGA
TCTTCACCTAGATCCTTTTAAATTAAAAATGAAGTTTTAAATCAATCTAAAGTATATATGAGTAAACTTG
GTCTGACAGTTACCAATGCTTAATCAGTGAGGCACCTATCTCAGCGATCTGTCTATTTCGTTCATCCATA
GTTGCCTGACTCCCCGTCGTGTAGATAACTACGATACGGGAGGGCTTACCATCTGGCCCCAGTGCTGCAA
TGATACCGCGAGACCCACGCTCACCGGCTCCAGATTTATCAGCAATAAACCAGCCAGCCGGAAGGGCCGA
GCGCAGAAGTGGTCCTGCAACTTTATCCGCCTCCATCCAGTCTATTAATTGTTGCCGGGAAGCTAGAGTA
AGTAGTTCGCCAGTTAATAGTTTGCGCAACGTTGTTGCCATTGCTACAGGCATCGTGGTGTCACGCTCGT
CGTTTGGTATGGCTTCATTCAGCTCCGGTTCCCAACGATCAAGGCGAGTTACATGATCCCCCATGTTGTG
CAAAAAAGCGGTTAGCTCCTTCGGTCCTCCGATCGTTGTCAGAAGTAAGTTGGCCGCAGTGTTATCACTC
ATGGTTATGGCAGCACTGCATAATTCTCTTACTGTCATGCCATCCGTAAGATGCTTTTCTGTGACTGGTG
AGTACTCAACCAAGTCATTCTGAGAATAGTGTATGCGGCGACCGAGTTGCTCTTGCCCGGCGTCAACACG
GGATAATACCGCGCCACATAGCAGAACTTTAAAAGTGCTCATCATTGGAAAACGTTCTTCGGGGCGAAAA
CTCTCAAGGATCTTACCGCTGTTGAGATCCAGTTCGATGTAACCCACTCGTGCACCCAACTGATCTTCAG
CATCTTTTACTTTCACCAGCGTTTCTGGGTGAGCAAAAACAGGAAGGCAAAATGCCGCAAAAAAGGGAAT
AAGGGCGACACGGAAATGTTGAATACTCATACTCTTCCTTTTTCAATATTATTGAAGCATTTATCAGGGT
TATTGTCTCATGAGCGGATACATATTTGAATGTATTTAGAAAAATAAACAAAAGAGTTTGTAGAAACGCA
AAAAGGCCATCCGTCAGGATGGCCTTCTGCTTAATTTGATGCCTGGCAGTTTATGGCGGGCGTCCTGCCC
GCCACCCTCCGGGCCGTTGCTTCGCAACGTTCAAATCCGCTCCCGGCGGATTTGTCCTACTCAGGAGAGC
GTTCACCGACAAACAACAGATAAAACGAAAGGCCCAGTCTTTCGACTGAGCCTTTCGTTTTATTTGATGC
CTGGCAGTTCCCTACTCTCGCATGGGGAGACCCCACACTACCATCGGCGCTACGGCGTTTCACTTCTGAG
TTCGGCATGGGGTCAGGTGGGACCACCGCGCTACTGCCGCCAGGCAAATTCTGTTTTATCAGACCGCTTC
TGCGTTCTGATTTAATCTGTATCAGGCTGAAAATCTTCTCTCATCCGCCAAAACAGAAGTTTTATTATTT
ATACAGTTCATCCATGCCATGCGTAATACCCGCCGCGGTCACAAATTCCAGCAGCACCATATGGTCGCGT
TTTTCGTTCGGATCTTTGCTCAGGACGCTCTGGGTGCTCAGATAATGGTTATCCGGCAGCAGCACCGGGC
CATCGCCAATCGGGGTGTTCTGCTGATAATGATCCGCCAGCTGCACGCTGCCATCTTCCACGTTGTGGCG
GATTTTAAAGTTCGCTTTGATGCCGTTTTTCTGTTTATCCGCGGTAATATACACGTTATGGCTGTTAAAG
TTGTATTCCAGTTTATGGCCCAGGATGTTGCCATCTTCTTTAAAATCGATGCCTTTCAGTTCAATGCGGT
TCACCAGGGTATCGCCTTCAAATTTCACTTCCGCACGGGTTTTATAGGTGCCATCATCTTTAAAGCTAAT
GGTGCGTTCCTGCACATAGCCTTCCGGCATCGCGCTTTTAAAAAAATCATGCTGTTTCATATGATCCGGA
TAACGCGCAAAGCACTGCACGCCATAGGTCAGGGTGGTCACCAGGGTCGGCCACGGCACCGGCAGTTTGC
CCGTGGTGCAAATGAATTTCAGGGTCAGTTTGCCGTTGGTCGCATCGCCTTCGCCTTCGCCACGCACGCT
AAATTTATGGCCGTTCACATCGCCATCCAGTTCCACCAGAATCGGCACCACACCGGTAAACAGTTCTTCG
CCTTTGCGCATGTGTTTCAATCTCGATTAACAGGTAACGCAAAATTGCTGTGTACGTCAGATTCATTTTA
TAACGCGAAGTTCCGGAATAAAGTTTCTGGAAAAAGTAAAAATTTATTGTCCATCTTTACAAAAGTCCAT
TTACTGTTCGACCGCCATCAAACGCCGATATTCATCCCATGCGTAAAGGTCAGTCATCCCGCTGATATAA
TCCTGAATCAACCGACAGCGATAATAATATTCCAGTACCGGGTACTCCGCCGAATCCGTGGGTAATTTAC
TGACGACTTCCACGTAGGCCAAACGATGGCGGGCCGGCATCACCGGCGCCACAGGTGCGGTTGCTGGCGC
CTATATCGCCGACATCACCGATGGGGAAGATCGGGCTCGCCACTTCGGGCTCATGAGCGCTTGTTTCGGC
GTGGGTATGGTGGCAGGCCCCGTGGCCGGGGGACTGTTGGGCGCCATCTCCTTTGCTTTTAAGACCCACT
TTCACATTTAAGTTGTTTTTCTAATCCGCATATGATCAATTCAAGGCCGAATAAGAAGGCTGGCTCTGCA
CCTTGGTGATCAAATAATTCGATAGCTTGTCGTAATAATGGCGGCATACTATCAGTAGTAGGTGTTTCCC
TTTCTTCTTTAGCGACTTGATGCTCTTGATCTTCCAATACGCAACCTAAAGTAAAATGCCCCACAGCGCT
GAGTGCATATAATGCATTCTCTAGTGAAAAACCTTGTTGGCATAAAAAGGCTAATTGATTTTCGAGAGTT
TCATACTGTTTTTCTGTAGGCCGTGTACCTAAATGTACTTTTGCTCCATCGCGATGACTTAGTAAAGCAC
ATCTAAAACTTTTAGCGTTATTACGTAAAAAATCTTGCCAGCTTTTCCCTTCTAAAGGGCAAAAGTGAGT
ATGGTGCCTATCTAACATCTCAATGGCTAAGGCGTCGAGCAAAGCCCGCTTATTTTTTACATGCCAATAC
AATGTAGGCTGCTCTACACCTAGCCTCTGGGCGAGTTTACGGGTTGTTAAACCTTCGATTCCGACCTCAT
TAAGCAGCTCTAATGCGCTGCTAATCACTTTACTTTTATCTAATCTAGACATCATTAATTCCTAATTTTT
Features (pLannotate 1.2.2; 16 found; start..end, strand, type, name):
      1..56      +  promoter       tetR/tetA promoters: tetR; overlapping promoters for bacterial tetR and tetA
     83..757     +  CDS            DsRed.T3: DsRed.T3 is a basic (constitutively fluorescent) red fluorescent protein published in 2002, derived from Discosoma sp.. It is reported to be a somewhat slowly-maturing tetramer.
    785..1493    +  CDS            TcR (fragment): tetracycline efflux protein; tet; confers resistance to tetracycline
   1735..2115    -  CDS            YPB1_ECOLX: Protein predicted: Swiss-Prot protein existence level 4. From Escherichia coli.
   2132..2323    +  CDS            rop: Rop protein, which maintains plasmids at low copy number; rop
   2425..2565    +  misc_feature   bom: basis of mobility region from pBR322
   2751..3339    -  rep_origin     ori: high-copy-number ColE1/pMB1/pBR322/pUC origin of replication
   3510..4370    -  CDS            AmpR: β-lactamase; bla; confers resistance to ampicillin, carbenicillin, and related antibiotics
   4371..4462    -  promoter       AmpR promoter: bla
   4481..4508    -  terminator     rrnB T2 terminator: transcription terminator T2 from the E. coli rrnB gene
   4600..4686    -  terminator     rrnB T1 terminator: Escherichia coli rrnB; transcription terminator T1 from the E. coli rrnB gene
   4688..4803    -  ncRNA          5S rRNA: Accession: RF00001 - 5S ribosomal RNA
   4898..5611    -  CDS            Superfolder GFP: Superfolder GFP is a basic (constitutively fluorescent) green fluorescent protein published in 2005, derived from Aequorea victoria. It is reported to be a very rapidly-maturing weak dimer.
   5744..5911    -  CDS            dgt (fragment): DGTP_ECOLI - Experimental evidence at protein level: Swiss-Prot protein existence level 1. dGTPase preferentially hydrolyzes dGTP over the other canonical NTPs. From Escherichia coli (strain K12).
   5912..6073    +  CDS            TcR (fragment): tetracycline efflux protein; tet; confers resistance to tetracycline
   6079..6705    -  CDS            TetR: tetracycline repressor TetR; tetR; TetR binds to the tetracycline operator tetO to inhibit transcription. This inhibition can be relieved by adding tetracycline or doxycycline.
