[The description below was written by a language model from this plasmid's Addgene catalogue record and pLannotate feature annotations shown in this document.]
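Description:
p5300 is a dual-fluorescence bacterial reporter plasmid built on the pMW211 backbone, a pBR322-type vector. It replicates from a ColE1/pMB1-family origin and retains the rop gene and the bom mobilisation region, consistent with its catalogue listing as low copy. Selection is by ampicillin through the bla β-lactamase gene and its own promoter. The tetracycline efflux gene appears only as two separated fragments, apparently remnants of the parental backbone interrupted by the cloned cassettes, so tetracycline resistance should not be assumed. The insert, described as synthetic and assembled by Gibson cloning, is listed as PtetA::dsred PhtrA::sfgfp.

The two reporter units are arranged divergently. In one, the overlapping tetR/tetA promoter region drives DsRed.T3, a tetrameric red fluorescent protein. A tetR coding sequence is encoded on the opposite strand beside this region (across the origin of the circular map). The TetR repressor therefore keeps DsRed silent until a tetracycline-class inducer releases it from the operator, giving an externally inducible red signal. In the other unit, superfolder GFP is preceded by a segment annotated as a fragment of dgt. This is plausibly the upstream genomic region carrying the htrA promoter named in the record, although the promoter itself is not annotated. This unit is followed by a 5S rRNA remnant and the rrnB T1 and T2 terminators. Since htrA is an envelope-stress-responsive gene, sfGFP would be expected to report stress perceived by the bacterium.

The associated study concerns intracellular Salmonella enterica persisters. The plasmid is thus suited to single-cell analysis, with green fluorescence reporting stress exposure and inducible red fluorescence serving as a separately controlled signal, though the record states the purpose only as "bacteria reporter".
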