Addgene plasmid #168183: p5300
Purpose: bacteria reporter
Depositing lab: Michael Hensel. Depositing organization: Universitaet Osnabrueck. Publication: The protected physiological state of intracellular Salmonella enterica persisters reduces host cell-imposed stress. Schulte M, Olschewski K, Hensel M. Commun Biol. 2021 May 4;4(1):520. doi: 10.1038/s42003-021-02049-6. PubMed 33947954.
Backbone
  Vector backbone: pMW211
  Vector type: Bacterial Expression
Growth in bacteria
  Bacterial resistance: Ampicillin, 100 μg/mL
  Growth temperature: 37°C
  Growth strain: DH5alpha
  Copy number: Low Copy
Gene/Insert
  Gene/Insert name: PtetA::dsred PhtrA::sfgfp
  Species: Synthetic
  Mutation: none
  Cloning method: Gibson Cloning
Terms and licenses: Academic/Nonprofit Terms; Industry Terms: Not Available to Industry
Depositor comments: Please visit https://www.biorxiv.org/content/10.1101/2020.09.22.308114v1 for bioRxiv preprint.
How to cite: p5300 was a gift from Michael Hensel (Addgene plasmid # 168183 ; http://n2t.net/addgene:168183 ; RRID:Addgene_168183)
